Addgene plasmid #65556: attB-mCh-Dnmt3b1-Poly(A)-PuroR
Purpose: Plasmid for Bxb1-mediated recombination of the mCh-Dnmt3b1 cDNA into a MIN-tagged locus using Puromycin selection
Depositing lab: Sebastian Bultmann. Depositing organization: Ludwig-Maximilians-Universitaet Muenchen (LMU). Publication: A modular open platform for systematic functional studies under physiological conditions. Mulholland CB, Smets M, Schmidtmann E, Leidescher S, Markaki Y, Hofweber M, Qin W, Manzo M, Kremmer E, Thanisch K, Bauer C, Rombaut P, Herzog F, Leonhardt H, Bultmann S. Nucleic Acids Res. 2015 May 24. pii: gkv550. 10.1093/nar/gkv550 PubMed 26007658.
Backbone
  Vector backbone: attB-mCh-Poly(A)-PuroR
  Vector type: Mammalian Expression, Mouse Targeting ; Bxb1
  Selectable markers: Puromycin
Growth in bacteria
  Bacterial resistance: Kanamycin, 50 μg/mL
  Growth temperature: 37°C
  Growth strain: JM109
  Copy number: High Copy
Gene/Insert
  Gene/Insert name: Dnmt3b
  Species: M. musculus (mouse)
  Mutation: isoform 1
  Entrez Gene: Dnmt3b (a.k.a. MmuIIIB)
  Tag / fusion protein: mCherry (N terminal on backbone)
  Cloning method: Restriction Enzyme; 5′ cloning site AsiSI (unknown if destroyed); 3′ cloning site NotI (unknown if destroyed)
  Sequencing primers: 5′ CGATCACATGGTCCTGCTGG; 3′ gtggtttgtccaaactcatc
Terms and licenses: Academic/Nonprofit Terms; Industry Terms: Not Available to Industry
How to cite: attB-mCh-Dnmt3b1-Poly(A)-PuroR was a gift from Sebastian Bultmann (Addgene plasmid # 65556 ; http://n2t.net/addgene:65556 ; RRID:Addgene_65556)
