[The description below was written by a language model from this plasmid's Addgene catalogue record and pLannotate feature annotations shown in this document.]
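Description:
attB-mCh-Dnmt3b1-Poly(A)-PuroR is a donor plasmid for Bxb1 integrase-mediated recombination, designed to insert an mCherry-tagged mouse Dnmt3b cDNA into a genomic locus that has previously been fitted with a MIN tag (a multifunctional integrase tag carrying the partner attachment site). It is catalogued as a mammalian expression and mouse targeting vector. In bacteria it is maintained at high copy through a ColE1/pUC-type origin and selected with kanamycin, using a Tn5 NeoR/KanR gene driven by the synthetic bacterial EM7 promoter.

The payload is an open reading frame in which mCherry is fused to the N terminus of Dnmt3b isoform 1, a de novo DNA methyltransferase. The cDNA was cloned between AsiSI and NotI sites and is followed by an SV40 polyadenylation region. The attB site named in the title was not picked up by the automated annotation, and no intact mammalian promoter is annotated immediately upstream of mCherry (only a very short SV40 promoter fragment). This fits the stated design, in which recombination places the fusion cDNA into the tagged locus, presumably so that it is expressed under endogenous control and terminated by its own poly(A) signal, although the record does not spell this out.

A separate selection cassette uses the mouse PGK promoter to drive puromycin N-acetyltransferase followed directly by a truncated HSV thymidine kinase, ending in a bGH poly(A) signal. This arrangement offers puromycin selection of integrants, and ΔTK could in principle allow negative selection with nucleoside analogues. The catalogue entry mentions only puromycin. The construct is used to generate cell lines expressing fluorescent Dnmt3b1 from a defined locus for functional studies.
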