Features (pLannotate 1.2.2; 14 found; start..end, strand, type, name):
      4..38      +  polyA_signal   PGK poly(A) signal (fragment): mouse phosphoglycerate kinase 1 polyadenylation signal
     35..57      +  misc_feature   MCS (fragment): pBluescript multiple cloning site
     62..561     +  promoter       PGK promoter: mouse phosphoglycerate kinase 1 promoter
    585..1181    +  CDS            PuroR (fragment): puromycin N-acetyltransferase; pac from Streptomyces; confers resistance to puromycin
   1188..2183    +  CDS            ΔTK: truncated herpes simplex virus thymidine kinase (Salomon et al., 1995) confers sensitivity to nucleoside analogs such as acyclovir or ganciclovir
   2242..2466    +  polyA_signal   bGH poly(A) signal: bovine growth hormone polyadenylation signal
   2470..2489    +  promoter       SV40 promoter (fragment): SV40 enhancer and early promoter
   2535..3239    +  CDS            mCherry: mCherry is a basic (constitutively fluorescent) red fluorescent protein published in 2004, derived from Discosoma sp.. It is reported to be a very rapidly-maturing monomer with low acid sensitivity.
   3303..5879    +  CDS            Dnmt3b: DNM3B_MOUSE - Experimental evidence at protein level: Swiss-Prot protein existence level 1. Required for genome-wide de novo methylation and is essential for the establishment of DNA methylation patterns during development. DNA methylation is coordinated with methylation of histones. May preferentially methylates nucleosomal DNA within the nucleosome core region. May function as transcriptional co-repressor by associating with CBX4 and independently of DNA methylation. Seems to be involved in gene silencing. In association with DNMT1 and via the recruitment of CTCFL/BORIS, involved in activati
   5911..6045    -  polyA_signal   SV40 poly(A) signal: SV40 polyadenylation signal
   6068..6151    -  CDS            large T antigen (fragment): large T antigen from SV40 (simian virus 40)
   6181..6228    +  promoter       EM7 promoter: synthetic bacterial promoter&nbsp
   6247..7050    +  CDS            NeoR/KanR: aminoglycoside phosphotransferase from Tn5; aph(3')-II (or nptII); confers resistance to neomycin, kanamycin, and G418 (Geneticin®)
   7179..7767    -  rep_origin     ori: high-copy-number ColE1/pMB1/pBR322/pUC origin of replication
>Addgene plasmid #65556 | attB-mCh-Dnmt3b1-Poly(A)-PuroR | depositor full sequence | sequence record 111438 | attB-mCh-Dnmt3b1-Poly(A)-PuroR sequence 7796 bps
GATGCCAGCTCATTCCTCCCACTCATGATCTATAGATCCCCCGGGCTGCAGGAATTCTACCGGGTAGGGG
AGGCGCTTTTCCCAAGGCAGTCTGGAGCATGCGCTTTAGCAGCCCCGCTGGGCACTTGGCGCTACACAAG
TGGCCTCTGGCCTCGCACACATTCCACATCCACCGGTAGGCGCCAACCGGCTCCGTTCTTTGGTGGCCCC
TTCGCGCCACCTTCTACTCCTCCCCTAGTCAGGAAGTTCCCCCCCGCCCCGCAGCTCGCGTCGTGCAGGA
CGTGACAAATGGAAGTAGCACGTCTCACTAGTCTCGTGCAGATGGACAGCACCGCTGAGCAATGGAAGCG
GGTAGGCCTTTGGGGCAGCGGCCAATAGCAGCTTTGCTCCTTCGCTTTCTGGGCTCAGAGGCTGGGAAGG
GGTGGGTCCGGGGGCGGGCTCAGGGGCGGGCTCAGGGGCGGGGCGGGCGCCCGAAGGTCCTCCGGAGGCC
CGGCATTCTGCACGCTTCAAAAGCGCACGTCTGCCGCGCTGTTCTCCTCTTCCTCATCTCCGGGCCTTTC
GACCGATCATCAAGCTTGATCCTCATGACCGAGTACAAGCCCACGGTGCGCCTCGCCACCCGCGACGACG
TCCCCAGGGCCGTACGCACCCTCGCCGCCGCGTTCGCCGACTACCCCGCCACGCGCCACACCGTCGATCC
GGACCGCCACATCGAGCGGGTCACCGAGCTGCAAGAACTCTTCCTCACGCGCGTCGGGCTCGACATCGGC
AAGGTGTGGGTCGCGGACGACGGCGCCGCGGTGGCGGTCTGGACCACGCCGGAGAGCGTCGAAGCGGGGG
CGGTGTTCGCCGAGATCGGCCCGCGCATGGCCGAGTTGAGCGGTTCCCGGCTGGCCGCGCAGCAACAGAT
GGAAGGCCTCCTGGCGCCGCACCGGCCCAAGGAGCCCGCGTGGTTCCTGGCCACCGTCGGCGTCTCGCCC
GACCACCAGGGCAAGGGTCTGGGCAGCGCCGTCGTGCTCCCCGGAGTGGAGGCGGCCGAGCGCGCCGGGG
TGCCCGCCTTCCTGGAGACCTCCGCGCCCCGCAACCTCCCCTTCTACGAGCGGCTCGGCTTCACCGTCAC
CGCCGACGTCGAGGTGCCCGAAGGACCGCGCACCTGGTGCATGACCCGCAAGCCCGGTGCCGGATCCATG
CCCACGCTACTGCGGGTTTATATAGACGGTCCCCACGGGATGGGGAAAACCACCACCACGCAACTGCTGG
TGGCCCTGGGTTCGCGCGACGATATCGTCTACGTACCCGAGCCGATGACTTACTGGCGGGTGCTGGGGGC
TTCCGAGACAATCGCGAACATCTACACCACACAACACCGCCTCGACCAGGGTGAGATATCGGCCGGGGAC
GCGGCGGTGGTAATGACAAGCGCCCAGATAACAATGGGCATGCCTTATGCCGTGACCGACGCCGTTCTGG
CTCCTCATATCGGGGGGGAGGCTGGGAGCTCACATGCCCCGCCCCCGGCCCTCACCCTCATCTTCGACCG
CCATCCCATCGCCGCCCTCCTGTGCTACCCGGCCGCGCGGTACCTTATGGGCAGCATGACCCCCCAGGCC
GTGCTGGCGTTCGTGGCCCTCATCCCGCCGACCTTGCCCGGCACCAACATCGTGCTTGGGGCCCTTCCGG
AGGACAGACACATCGACCGCCTGGCCAAACGCCAGCGCCCCGGCGAGCGGCTGGACCTGGCTATGCTGGC
TGCGATTCGCCGCGTTTACGGGCTACTTGCCAATACGGTGCGGTATCTGCAGTGCGGCGGGTCGTGGCGG
GAGGACTGGGGACAGCTTTCGGGGACGGCCGTGCCGCCCCAGGGTGCCGAGCCCCAGAGCAACGCGGGCC
CACGACCCCATATCGGGGACACGTTATTTACCCTGTTTCGGGCCCCCGAGTTGCTGGCCCCCAACGGCGA
CCTGTATAACGTGTTTGCCTGGGCCTTGGACGTCTTGGCCAAACGCCTCCGTTCCATGCACGTCTTTATC
CTGGATTACGACCAATCGCCCGCCGGCTGCCGGGACGCCCTGCTGCAACTTACCTCCGGGATGGTCCAGA
CCCACGTCACCACCCCCGGCTCCATACCGACGATATGCGACCTGGCGCGCACGTTTGCCCGGGAGATGGG
GGAGGCTAACTGAGCTCTAGAGCGGCCAGTGTCGCGGTATCGATGATCTAGAGCTCGCTGATCAGCCTCG
ACTGTGCCTTCTAGTTGCCAGCCATCTGTTGTTTGCCCCTCCCCCGTGCCTTCCTTGACCCTGGAAGGTG
CCACTCCCACTGTCCTTTCCTAATAAAATGAGGAAATTGCATCGCATTGTCTGAGTAGGTGTCATTCTAT
TCTGGGGGGTGGGGTGGGGCAGGACAGCAAGGGGGAGGATTGGGAAGACAATAGCAGGCATGCTGGGGAT
GCGGTGGGCTCTATGGCTTCTGAGGCGGAAAGAACCAGCATCCCGGCTTGTCGACGACGGCGGTCTCCGT
CGTCAGGATCATCCGTGAGCAAGGGCGAGGAGGATAACATGGCCATCATCAAGGAGTTCATGCGCTTCAA
GGTGCACATGGAGGGCTCCGTGAACGGCCACGAGTTCGAGATCGAGGGCGAGGGCGAGGGCCGCCCCTAC
GAGGGCACCCAGACCGCCAAGCTGAAGGTGACCAAGGGTGGCCCCCTGCCCTTCGCCTGGGACATCCTGT
CCCCTCAGTTCATGTACGGCTCCAAGGCCTACGTGAAGCACCCCGCCGACATCCCCGACTACTTGAAGCT
GTCCTTCCCCGAGGGCTTCAAGTGGGAGCGCGTGATGAACTTCGAGGACGGCGGCGTGGTGACCGTGACC
CAGGACTCCTCCCTGCAGGACGGCGAGTTCATCTACAAGGTGAAGCTGCGCGGCACCAACTTCCCCTCCG
ACGGCCCCGTAATGCAGAAGAAGACCATGGGCTGGGAGGCCTCCTCCGAGCGGATGTACCCCGAGGACGG
CGCCCTGAAGGGCGAGATCAAGCAGAGGCTGAAGCTGAAGGACGGCGGCCACTACGACGCTGAGGTCAAG
ACCACCTACAAGGCCAAGAAGCCCGTGCAGCTGCCCGGCGCCTACAACGTCAACATCAAGTTGGACATCA
CCTCCCACAACGAGGACTACACCATCGTGGAACAGTACGAACGCGCCGAGGGCCGCCACTCCACCGGCGG
CATGGACGAGCTGTACAAGAGCGGCCTGAGGAGCAGAGCCCAGGCGAGCAACAGCGCCGTGGACGCCACC
ATGGGCGATCGCATGAAGGGAGACAGCAGACATCTGAATGAAGAAGAGGGTGCCAGCGGGTATGAGGAGT
GCATTATCGTTAATGGGAACTTCAGTGACCAGTCCTCAGACACGAAGGATGCTCCCTCACCCCCAGTCTT
GGAGGCAATCTGCACAGAGCCAGTCTGCACACCAGAGACCAGAGGCCGCAGGTCAAGCTCCCGGCTGTCT
AAGAGGGAGGTCTCCAGCCTTCTGAATTACACGCAGGACATGACAGGAGATGGAGACAGAGATGATGAAG
TAGATGATGGGAATGGCTCTGATATTCTAATGCCAAAGCTCACCCGTGAGACCAAGGACACCAGGACGCG
CTCTGAAAGCCCGGCTGTCCGAACCCGACATAGCAATGGGACCTCCAGCTTGGAGAGGCAAAGAGCCTCC
CCCAGAATCACCCGAGGTCGGCAGGGCCGCCACCATGTGCAGGAGTACCCTGTGGAGTTTCCGGCTACCA
GGTCTCGGAGACGTCGAGCATCGTCTTCAGCAAGCACGCCATGGTCATCCCCTGCCAGCGTCGACTTCAT
GGAAGAAGTGACACCTAAGAGCGTCAGTACCCCATCAGTTGACTTGAGCCAGGATGGAGATCAGGAGGGT
ATGGATACCACACAGGTGGATGCAGAGAGCAGAGATGGAGACAGCACAGAGTATCAGGATGATAAAGAGT
TTGGAATAGGTGACCTCGTGTGGGGAAAGATCAAGGGCTTCTCCTGGTGGCCTGCCATGGTGGTGTCCTG
GAAAGCCACCTCCAAGCGACAGGCCATGCCCGGAATGCGCTGGGTACAGTGGTTTGGTGATGGCAAGTTT
TCTGAGATCTCTGCTGACAAACTGGTGGCTCTGGGGCTGTTCAGCCAGCACTTTAATCTGGCTACCTTCA
ATAAGCTGGTTTCTTATAGGAAGGCCATGTACCACACTCTGGAGAAAGCCAGGGTTCGAGCTGGCAAGAC
CTTCTCCAGCAGTCCTGGAGAGTCACTGGAGGACCAGCTGAAGCCCATGCTGGAGTGGGCCCACGGTGGC
TTCAAGCCTACTGGGATCGAGGGCCTCAAACCCAACAAGAAGCAACCAGTGGTTAATAAGTCGAAGGTGC
GTCGTTCAGACAGTAGGAACTTAGAACCCAGGAGACGCGAGAACAAAAGTCGAAGACGCACAACCAATGA
CTCTGCTGCTTCTGAGTCCCCCCCACCCAAGCGCCTCAAGACAAATAGCTATGGCGGGAAGGACCGAGGG
GAGGATGAGGAGAGCCGAGAACGGATGGCTTCTGAAGTCACCAACAACAAGGGCAATCTGGAAGACCGCT
GTTTGTCCTGTGGAAAGAAGAACCCTGTGTCCTTCCACCCCCTCTTTGAGGGTGGGCTCTGTCAGAGTTG
CCGGGATCGCTTCCTAGAGCTCTTCTACATGTATGATGAGGACGGCTATCAGTCCTACTGCACCGTGTGC
TGTGAGGGCCGTGAACTGCTGCTGTGCAGTAACACAAGCTGCTGCAGATGCTTCTGTGTGGAGTGTCTGG
AGGTGCTGGTGGGCGCAGGCACAGCTGAGGATGCCAAGCTGCAGGAACCCTGGAGCTGCTATATGTGCCT
CCCTCAGCGCTGCCATGGGGTCCTCCGACGCAGGAAAGATTGGAACATGCGCCTGCAAGACTTCTTCACT
ACTGATCCTGACCTGGAAGAATTTGAGCCACCCAAGTTGTACCCAGCAATTCCTGCAGCCAAAAGGAGGC
CCATTAGAGTCCTGTCTCTGTTTGATGGAATTGCAACGGGGTACTTGGTGCTCAAGGAGTTGGGTATTAA
AGTGGAAAAGTACATTGCCTCCGAAGTCTGTGCAGAGTCCATCGCTGTGGGAACTGTTAAGCATGAAGGC
CAGATCAAATATGTCAATGACGTCCGGAAAATCACCAAGAAAAATATTGAAGAGTGGGGCCCGTTCGACT
TGGTGATTGGTGGAAGCCCATGCAATGATCTCTCTAACGTCAATCCTGCCCGCAAAGGTTTATATGAGGG
CACAGGAAGGCTCTTCTTCGAGTTTTACCACTTGCTGAATTATACCCGCCCCAAGGAGGGCGACAACCGT
CCATTCTTCTGGATGTTCGAGAATGTTGTGGCCATGAAAGTGAATGACAAGAAAGACATCTCAAGATTCC
TGGCATGTAACCCAGTGATGATCGATGCCATCAAGGTGTCTGCTGCTCACAGGGCCCGGTACTTCTGGGG
TAACCTACCCGGAATGAACAGGCCCGTGATGGCTTCAAAGAATGATAAGCTCGAGCTGCAGGACTGCCTG
GAGTTCAGTAGGACAGCAAAGTTAAAGAAAGTGCAGACAATAACCACCAAGTCGAACTCCATCAGACAGG
GCAAAAACCAGCTTTTCCCTGTAGTCATGAATGGCAAGGACGACGTTTTGTGGTGCACTGAGCTCGAAAG
GATCTTCGGCTTCCCTGCTCACTACACGGACGTGTCCAACATGGGCCGCGGCGCCCGTCAGAAGCTGCTG
GGCAGGTCCTGGAGTGTACCGGTCATCAGACACCTGTTTGCCCCCTTGAAGGACTACTTTGCCTGTGAAT
AGGCGGCCGCAGTTAACGAATTCTCTAGAGGATCCAGACATGATAAGATACATTGATGAGTTTGGACAAA
CCACAACTAGAATGCAGTGAAAAAAATGCTTTATTTGTGAAATTTGTGATGCTATTGCTTTATTTGTAAC
CATTATAAGCTGCAATAAACAAGTTAACAACAACAATTGCATTCATTTTATGTTTCAGGTTCAGGGGGAG
GTGTGGGAGGTTTTTTAAAGCAAGTAAAACCTCTACAAATGTGGTATGGCTGATTATGATCCTGCAAGCC
TCGTCGCCGCGGTTTATTCTGTTGACAATTAATCATCGGCATAGTATATCGGCATAGTATAATACGACAA
GGTGAGGAACTAAACCATGGGATCGGCCATTGAACAAGATGGATTGCACGCAGGTTCTCCGGCCGCTTGG
GTGGAGAGGCTATTCGGCTATGACTGGGCACAACAGACGATCGGCTGCTCTGATGCCGCCGTGTTCCGGC
TGTCAGCGCAGGGGCGCCCGGTTCTTTTTGTCAAGACCGACCTGTCCGGTGCCCTGAATGAACTGCAGGA
CGAGGCAGCGCGGCTATCGTGGCTGGCCACGACGGGCGTTCCTTGCGCAGCTGTGCTCGACGTTGTCACT
GAAGCGGGAAGGGACTGGCTGCTATTGGGCGAAGTGCCGGGGCAGGATCTCCTGTCATCTCACCTTGCTC
CTGCCGAGAAAGTATCCATCATGGCTGATGCAATGCGGCGGCTGCATACGCTTGATCCGGCTACCTGCCC
ATTCGACCACCAAGCGAAACATCGCATCGAGCGAGCACGTACTCGGATGGAAGCCGGTCTTGTCGATCAG
GATGATCTGGACGAAGAGCATCAGGGGCTCGCGCCAGCCGAACTGTTCGCCAGGCTCAAGGCGCGCATGC
CCGACGGCGAGGATCTCGTCGTGACCCATGGCGATGCCTGCTTGCCGAATATCATGGTGGAAAATGGCCG
CTTTTCTGGATTCATCGACTGTGGCCGGCTGGGTGTGGCGGACCGCTATCAGGACATAGCGTTGGCTACC
CGTGATATTGCTGAAGAGCTTGGCGGCGAATGGGCTGACCGCTTCCTCGTGCTTTACGGTATCGCCGCCC
CCGATTCGCAGCGCATCGCCTTCTATCGCCTTCTTGACGAGTTCTTCTGAGCGGGACTCTGGGGTTCGAA
TAAAGACCGACCAAGCGACGTCTGAGAGCTCCCTGGCGAATTCGGTACCAATAAAAGAGCTTTATTTTCA
TGATCTGTGTGTTGGTTTTTGGCCGCGTTGCTGGCGTTTTTCCATAGGCTCCGCCCCCCTGACGAGCATC
ACAAAAATCGACGCTCAAGTCAGAGGTGGCGAAACCCGACAGGACTATAAAGATACCAGGCGTTTCCCCC
TGGAAGCTCCCTCGTGCGCTCTCCTGTTCCGACCCTGCCGCTTACCGGATACCTGTCCGCCTTTCTCCCT
TCGGGAAGCGTGGCGCTTTCTCATAGCTCACGCTGTAGGTATCTCAGTTCGGTGTAGGTCGTTCGCTCCA
AGCTGGGCTGTGTGCACGAACCCCCCGTTCAGCCCGACCGCTGCGCCTTATCCGGTAACTATCGTCTTGA
GTCCAACCCGGTAAGACACGACTTATCGCCACTGGCAGCAGCCACTGGTAACAGGATTAGCAGAGCGAGG
TATGTAGGCGGTGCTACAGAGTTCTTGAAGTGGTGGCCTAACTACGGCTACACTAGAAGAACAGTATTTG
GTATCTGCGCTCTGCTGAAGCCAGTTACCTTCGGAAAAAGAGTTGGTAGCTCTTGATCCGGCAAACAAAC
CACCGCTGGTAGCGGTGGTTTTTTTGTTTGCAAGCAGCAGATTACGCGCAGAAAAAAAGGATCTCAAGAA
GATCCTTTGATCTTTTCTAGTGTGCG
