>Addgene plasmid #65556 | attB-mCh-Dnmt3b1-Poly(A)-PuroR | addgene partial sequence | sequence record 121864 | mCherry-R 5'-TTGGTCACCTTCAGCTTGG-3'
GGGGCGGCCCTCGCCCTCGCCCTCGATCTCGAACTCGTGGCCGTTCACGGAGCCCTCCATGTGCACCTTG
AAGCGCATGAACTCCTTGATGATGGCCATGTTATCCTCCTCGCCCTTGCTCACGGATGATCCTGACGACG
GAGACCGCCGTCGTCGACAAGCCGGGATGCTGGTTCTTTCCGCCTCAGAAGCCATAGAGCCCACCGCATC
CCCAGCATGCCTGCTATTGTCTTCCCAATCCTCCCCCTTGCTGTCCTGCCCCACCCCACCCCCCAGAATA
GAATGACACCTACTCAGACAATGCGATGCAATTTCCTCATTTTATTAGGAAAGGACAGTGGGAGTGGCAC
CTTCCAGGGTCAAGGAAGGCACGGGGGAGGGGCAAACAACAGATGGCTGGCAACTAGAAGGCACAGTCGA
GGCTGATCAGCGAGCTCTAGATCATCGATACCGCGACACTGGCCGCTCTAGAGCTCAGTTAGCCTCCCCC
ATCTCCCGGGCAAACGTGCGCGCCAGGTCGCATATCGTCGGTATGGAGCCGGGGGTGGTGACGTGGGTCT
GGACCATCCCGGAGGTAAGTTGCAGCAGGGCGTCCCGGCAGCCGGCGGGCGATTGGTCGTAATCCAGGAT
AAAGACGTGCATGGAACGGAGGCGTTTGGCCAAGACGTCCAAGGCCCAGGCAAACACGTTATACAGGTCG
CCGTTGGGGGCCAGCAACTCGGGGGCCCGAAACAGGGTAAATAACGTGTCCCCGATATGGGGTCGTGGGC
CCGCGT
