>Addgene plasmid #65556 | attB-mCh-Dnmt3b1-Poly(A)-PuroR | addgene partial sequence | sequence record 121869 | mCherry-F 5'-ccccgtaatgcagaagaaga-3'
CCTCCTCCGAGCGGATGTACCCCGAGGACGGCGCCCTGAAGGGCGAGATCAAGCAGAGGCTGAAGCTGAA
GGACGGCGGCCACTACGACGCTGAGGTCAAGACCACCTACAAGGCCAAGAAGCCCGTGCAGCTGCCCGGC
GCCTACAACGTCAACATCAAGTTGGACATCACCTCCCACAACGAGGACTACACCATCGTGGAACAGTACG
AACGCGCCGAGGGCCGCCACTCCACCGGCGGCATGGACGAGCTGTACAAGAGCGGCCTGAGGAGCAGAGC
CCAGGCGAGCAACAGCGCCGTGGACGCCACCATGGGCGATCGCATGAAGGGAGACAGCAGACATCTGAAT
GAAGAAGAGGGTGCCAGCGGGTATGAGGAGTGCATTATCGTTAATGGGAACTTCAGTGACCAGTCCTCAG
ACACGAAGGATGCTCCCTCACCCCCAGTCTTGGAGGCAATCTGCACAGAGCCAGTCTGCACACCAGAGAC
CAGAGGCCGCAGGTCAAGCTCCCGGCTGTCTAAGAGGGAGGTCTCCAGCCTTCTGAATTACACGCAGGAC
ATGACAGGAGATGGAGACAGAGATGATGAAGTAGATGATGGGAATGGCTCTGATATTCTAATGCCAAAGC
TCACCCGTGAGACCAAGGACACCAGGACGCGCTCTGAAAGCCCGGCTGTCCGAACCCGACATAGCAATGG
GACCTCCAGCTTGGAGAGGCAAAGAGCCTCCCCCAGAATCACCCGAGGTCGGCAGGGCCGCCACCATGTG
CAGGAGTACCCTGTGGAGTTTCCGGCTACCAGGTCTCGGAGACGTCGAGCATCGTCTTCAGCAAGCACGC
CATGGTCATCCCCTGCCAGCGTCGACTTCATGGAAGAAGTGACACCTAAGAGCGTCAGTACCCCATCAGT
TGACTTGAGCCAGGATGGAGATCAGGAGGGTATGGATACCACACAGGTGGATGCAGAGAGCAGAGATGGA
GACAGCACAGAGT
