>Addgene plasmid #65556 | attB-mCh-Dnmt3b1-Poly(A)-PuroR | addgene partial sequence | sequence record 121873 | EBV-rev 5'-GTGGTTTGTCCAAACTCATC-3'
GGATCCTCTAGAGAATTCGTTAACTGCGGCCGCCTATTCACAGGCAAAGTAGTCCTTCAAGGGGGCAAAC
AGGTGTCTGATGACCGGTACACTCCAGGACCTGCCCAGCAGCTTCTGACGGGCGCCGCGGCCCATGTTGG
ACACGTCCGTGTAGTGAGCAGGGAAGCCGAAGATCCTTTCGAGCTCAGTGCACCACAAAACGTCGTCCTT
GCCATTCATGACTACAGGGAAAAGCTGGTTTTTGCCCTGTCTGATGGAGTTCGACTTGGTGGTTATTGTC
TGCACTTTCTTTAACTTTGCTGTCCTACTGAACTCCAGGCAGTCCTGCAGCTCGAGCTTATCATTCTTTG
AAGCCATCACGGGCCTGTTCATTCCGGGTAGGTTACCCCAGAAGTACCGGGCCCTGTGAGCAGCAGACAC
CTTGATGGCATCGATCATCACTGGGTTACATGCCAGGAATCTTGAGATGTCTTTCTTGTCATTCACTTTC
ATGGCCACAACATTCTCGAACATCCAGAAGAATGGACGGTTGTCGCCCTCCTTGGGGCGGGTATAATTCA
GCAAGTGGTAAAACTCGAAGAAGAGCCTTCCTGTGCCCTCATATAAACCTTTGCGGGCAGGATTGACGTT
AGAGAGATCATTGCATGGGCTTCCACCAATCACCAAGTCGAACGGGCCCCACTCTTCAATATTTTTCTTG
GTGATTTTCCGGACGTCATTGACATATTTGATCTGGCCTTCATGCTTAACAGTTCCCACAGCGATGGACT
CTGCACAGACTTCGGAGGCAATGTACTTTTCCACTTTAATACCCAACTCCTTGAGCACCAAGTACCCCGT
TGCAATTCCATCAAACAGAGACAGGACTCTAATGGGCCTCCTTTTGGCTGCAGGAATTGCTGGGTACAAC
TTGGGTGGCTCAAATTCTTCCAGGTCAGGATCAGTAGTGAAGAAGTCTTGCAGGCGCATGTTCCAATCTT
TCCTGCGTCGGAGGACCCCATGGCAGCGCTGAGGGAGGCACATATAGCAGCTCCAGGGTTCCTGCAGCTT
GGCATCCTCAGCTGTGCCTGCGCCCACCAG
